>Addgene plasmid #72556 | pGLS3-5xHRE-p53(K120R/K164R) | addgene full sequence | sequence record 173934 | Addgene NGS Result
CATTCGCCATTCAGGCTGCGCAACTGTTGGGAAGGGCGATCGGTGCGGGCCTCTTCGCTATTACGCCAGC
CCAAGCTACCATGATAAGTAAGTAATATTAAGGTACGGGAGGTACTTGGAGCGGCCGCAATAAAATATCT
TTATTTTCATTACATCTGTGTGTTGGTTTTTTGTGTGAATCGATAGTACTAACATACGCTCTCCATCAAA
ACAAAACGAAACAAAACAAACTAGCAAAATAGGCTGTCCCCAGTGCAAGTGCAGGTGCCAGAACATTTCT
CTATCGATAGGTACCGAGCTTTTCTCGAGCCACAGTGCATACGTGGGCTCCAACAGGTCCTCTTGTCGAG
CCACAGTGCATACGTGGGCTCCAACAGGTCCTCTTGTCGAGCCACAGTGCATACGTGGGCTCCAACAGGT
CCTCTTGTCGAGCCACAGTGCATACGTGGGCTCCAACAGGTCCTCTTGTCGAGCCACAGTGCATACGTGG
GCTCCAACAGGTCCTCTTGTCGAGATCTGGTAGGCGTGTACGGTGGGAGGTCTATATAAGCAGAGCTCGT
TTAGTGAACCGTCAGATCACTAGAAGCTCGCGCGTAATACGACTCACTATAGGGCGAATTGGGTACCGGG
CCCCCCCTCGAGGTCGACGGTATCGATAAGCTTGATATCGAATTCCTCGACGGATCCCGCTAGAGCCACC
GTCCAGGGAGCAGGTAGCTGCTGGGCTCCGGGGACACTTTGCGTTCGGGCTGGGAGCGTGCTTTCCACGA
CGGTGACACGCTTCCCTGGATTGGCAGCCAGACTGCCTTCCGGGTCACTGCCATGGAGGAGCCGCAGTCA
GATCCTAGCGTCGAGCCCCCTCTGAGTCAGGAAACATTTTCAGACCTATGGAAACTACTTCCTGAAAACA
ACGTTCTGTCCCCCTTGCCGTCCCAAGCAATGGATGATTTGATGCTGTCCCCGGACGATATTGAACAATG
GTTCACTGAAGACCCAGGTCCAGATGAAGCTCCCAGAATGCCAGAGGCTGCTCCCCCCGTGGCCCCTGCA
CCAGCAGCTCCTACACCGGCGGCCCCTGCACCAGCCCCCTCCTGGCCCCTGTCATCTTCTGTCCCTTCCC
AGAAAACCTACCAGGGCAGCTACGGTTTCCGTCTGGGCTTCTTGCATTCTGGGACAGCCAGATCTGTGAC
TTGCACGTACTCCCCTGCCCTCAACAAGATGTTTTGCCAACTGGCCAAGACCTGCCCTGTGCAGCTGTGG
GTTGATTCCACACCCCCGCCCGGCACCCGCGTCCGCGCCATGGCCATCTACAGACAGTCACAGCACATGA
CGGAGGTTGTGAGGCGCTGCCCCCACCATGAGCGCTGCTCAGATAGCGATGGTCTGGCCCCTCCTCAGCA
TCTTATCCGAGTGGAAGGAAATTTGCGTGTGGAGTATTTGGATGACAGAAACACTTTTCGACATAGTGTG
GTGGTGCCCTATGAGCCGCCTGAGGTTGGCTCTGACTGTACCACCATCCACTACAACTACATGTGTAACA
GTTCCTGCATGGGCGGCATGAACCGGAGGCCCATCCTCACCATCATCACACTGGAAGACTCCAGTGGTAA
TCTACTGGGACGGAACAGCTTTGAGGTGCGTGTTTGTGCCTGTCCTGGGAGAGACCGGCGCACAGAGGAA
GAGAATCTCCGCAAGAAAGGGGAGCCTCACCACGAGCTGCCCCCAGGGAGCACTAAGCGAGCACTGCCCA
ACAACACCAGCTCCTCTCCCCAGCCAAAGAAGAAACCACTGGATGGAGAATATTTCACCCTTCAGATCCG
TGGGCGTGAGCGCTTCGAGATGTTCCGAGAGCTGAATGAGGCCTTGGAACTCAAGGATGCCCAGGCTGGG
AAGGAGCCAGGGGGGAGCAGGGCTCACTCCAGCCACCTGAAGTCCAAAAAGGGTCAGTCTACCTCCCGCC
ATAAAAAACTCATGTTCAAGACAGAAGGGCCTGACTCAGACTGACATTCTCCACTTCTTGTTCCCCACTG
ACAGCCTCCCACCCCCATCTCTCCCTCCCCTGCCATTTTGGGTTTTGGGTCTTTGAACCCTTGCTTGCAA
TAGGTGTGCGTCAGAAGCACCCAGGACTTCCATTTGCTTTGTCCCGGGGCTCCACTGAACAAGTTGGCCT
GCACTGGTGTTTTGTTGTGGGGAGGAGGATGGGGAGTAGGACATACCAGCTTAGATTTTAAGGTTTTTAC
TGTGAGGGATGTTTGGGAGATGTAAGAAATGTTCTTGCAGTTAAGGGTTAGTTTACAATCAGCCACATTC
TAGGTAGGGGCCCACTTCACCGTACTAACCAGGGAAGCTGTCCCTCACTGTTGAATTTTCTCTAACTTCA
AGGCCCATATCTGTGAAATGCTGGCATTTGCACCTACCTCACAGAGTGCATTGTGAGGGTTAATGAAATA
ATGTACATCTGGCCTTGAAACCACCTTTTATTACATGGGGTCTAGCGGGATCCGTCGAGGAATTCCTGCA
GCCCGGGGGATCCACTAGTTCTAGAGCGGCCGCCACCGCGGTGGAGCTCCAGCTTTTGTTCCCTTTAGTG
AGGGTTAATTGCGCGCTAGAGTCGGGGCGGCCGGCCGCTTCGAGCAGACATGATAAGATACATTGATGAG
TTTGGACAAACCACAACTAGAATGCAGTGAAAAAAATGCTTTATTTGTGAAATTTGTGATGCTATTGCTT
TATTTGTAACCATTATAAGCTGCAATAAACAAGTTAACAACAACAATTGCATTCATTTTATGTTTCAGGT
TCAGGGGGAGGTGTGGGAGGTTTTTTAAAGCAAGTAAAACCTCTACAAATGTGGTAAAATCGATAAGGAT
CGGCCGCTCGAGGGCCCCTGCAGGTCAATTCTACCGGGTAGGGGAGGCGCTTTTCCCAAGGCAGTCTGGA
GCATGCGCTTTAGCAGCCCCGCTGGGCACTTGGCGCTACACAAGTGGCCTCTGGCCTCGCACACATTCCA
CATCCACCGGTAGGCGCCAACCGGCTCCGTTCTTTGGTGGCCCCTTCGCGCCACCTTCTACTCCTCCCCT
AGTCAGGAAGTTCCCCCCCGCCCCGCAGCTCGCGTCGTGCAGGACGTGACAAATGGAAGTAGCACGTCTC
ACTAGTCTCGTGCAGATGGACAGCACCGCTGAGCAATGGAAGCGGGTAGGCCTTTGGGGCAGCGGCCAAT
AGCAGCTTTGCTCCTTCGCTTTCTGGGCTCAGAGGCTGGGAAGGGGTGGGTCCGGGGGSGGGCNNNGGGG
CGGGCGCCCGAAGGTCCTCCGGAGGCCCGGCATTCTGCACGCTTCAAAAGCGCACGTCTGCCGCGCTGTT
CTCCTCTTCCTCATCTCCGGGCCTTTCGACCTGCAGCCAATATGGGATCGGCCATTGAACAAGATGGATT
GCACGCAGGTTCTCCGGCCGCTTGGGTGGAGAGGCTATTCGGCTATGACTGGGCACAACAGACAATCGGC
TGCTCTGATGCCGCCGTGTTCCGGCTGTCAGCGCAGGGGCGCCCGGTTCTTTTTGTCAAGACCGACCTGT
CCGGTGCCCTGAATGAACTGCAGGACGAGGCAGCGCGGCTATCGTGGCTGGCCACGACGGGCGTTCCTTG
CGCAGCTGTGCTCGACGTTGTCACTGAAGCGGGAAGGGACTGGCTGCTATTGGGCGAAGTGCCGGGGCAG
GATCTCCTGTCATCTCACCTTGCTCCTGCCGAGAAAGTATCCATCATGGCTGATGCAATGCGGCGGCTGC
ATACGCTTGATCCGGCTACCTGCCCATTCGACCACCAAGCGAAACATCGCATCGAGCGAGCACGTACTCG
GATGGAAGCCGGTCTTGTCGATCAGGATGATCTGGACGAAGAGCATCAGGGGCTCGCGCCAGCCGAACTG
TTCGCCAGGCTCAAGGCGCGCATGCCCGACGGCGATGATCTCGTCGTGACCCATGGCGATGCCTGCTTGC
CGAATATCATGGTGGAAAATGGCCGCTTTTCTGGATTCATCGACTGTGGCCGGCTGGGTGTGGCGGACCG
CTATCAGGACATAGCGTTGGCTACCCGTGATATTGCTGAAGAGCTTGGCGGCGAATGGGCTGACCGCTTC
CTCGTGCTTTACGGTATCGCCGCTCCCGATTCGCAGCGCATCGCCTTCTATCGCCTTCTTGACGAGTTCT
TCTGAGGGGATCGATCCGCTGTAAGTCTGCAGAAATTGATGATCTATTAAACAATAAAGATGTCCACTAA
AATGGAAGTTTTTCCTGTCATACTTTGTTAAGAAGGGTGAGAACAGAGTACCTACATTTTGAATGGAAGG
ATTGGAGCTACGGGGGTGGGGGTGGGGTGGGATTAGATAAATGCCTGCTCTTTACTGAAGGCTCTTTACT
ATTGCTTTATGATAATGTTTCATAGTTGGATATCATAATTTAAACAAGCAAAACCAAATTAAGGGCCAGC
TCATTCCTCCCACTCATGATCTATAGATCTATAGATCTCTCGTGGGATCATTGTTTTTCTCTTGATTCCC
ACTTTGTGGTTCTAAGTACTGTGGTTTCCAAATGTGTCAGTTTCATAGCCTGAAGAACGAGATCAGCAGC
CTCTGTTCCACATACACTTCATTCTCAGTATTGTTTTGCCAAGTTCTAATTCCATCAGAAGCTGACTCTA
GTCCGTCGACCGATGCCCTTGAGAGCCTTCAACCCAGTCAGCTCCTTCCGGTGGGCGCGGGGCATGACTA
TCGTCGCCGCACTTATGACTGTCTTCTTTATCATGCAACTCGTAGGACAGGTGCCGGCAGCGCTCTTCCG
CTTCCTCGCTCACTGACTCGCTGCGCTCGGTCGTTCGGCTGCGGCGAGCGGTATCAGCTCACTCAAAGGC
GGTAATACGGTTATCCACAGAATCAGGGGATAACGCAGGAAAGAACATGTGAGCAAAAGGCCAGCAAAAG
GCCAGGAACCGTAAAAAGGCCGCGTTGCTGGCGTTTTTCCATAGGCTCCGCCCCCCTGACGAGCATCACA
AAAATCGACGCTCAAGTCAGAGGTGGCGAAACCCGACAGGACTATAAAGATACCAGGCGTTTCCCCCTGG
AAGCTCCCTCGTGCGCTCTCCTGTTCCGACCCTGCCGCTTACCGGATACCTGTCCGCCTTTCTCCCTTCG
GGAAGCGTGGCGCTTTCTCATAGCTCACGCTGTAGGTATCTCAGTTCGGTGTAGGTCGTTCGCTCCAAGC
TGGGCTGTGTGCACGAACCCCCCGTTCAGCCCGACCGCTGCGCCTTATCCGGTAACTATCGTCTTGAGTC
CAACCCGGTAAGACACGACTTATCGCCACTGGCAGCAGCCACTGGTAACAGGATTAGCAGAGCGAGGTAT
GTAGGCGGTGCTACAGAGTTCTTGAAGTGGTGGCCTAACTACGGCTACACTAGAAGAACAGTATTTGGTA
TCTGCGCTCTGCTGAAGCCAGTTACCTTCGGAAAAAGAGTTGGTAGCTCTTGATCCGGCAAACAAACCAC
CGCTGGTAGCGGTGGTTTTTTTGTTTGCAAGCAGCAGATTACGCGCAGAAAAAAAGGATCTCAAGAAGAT
CCTTTGATCTTTTCTACGGGGTCTGACGCTCAGTGGAACGAAAACTCACGTTAAGGGATTTTGGTCATGA
GATTATCAAAAAGGATCTTCACCTAGATCCTTTTAAATTAAAAATGAAGTTTTAAATCAATCTAAAGTAT
ATATGAGTAAACTTGGTCTGACAGTTACCAATGCTTAATCAGTGAGGCACCTATCTCAGCGATCTGTCTA
TTTCGTTCATCCATAGTTGCCTGACTCCCCGTCGTGTAGATAACTACGATACGGGAGGGCTTACCATCTG
GCCCCAGTGCTGCAATGATACCGCGAGACCCACGCTCACCGGCTCCAGATTTATCAGCAATAAACCAGCC
AGCCGGAAGGGCCGAGCGCAGAAGTGGTCCTGCAACTTTATCCGCCTCCATCCAGTCTATTAATTGTTGC
CGGGAAGCTAGAGTAAGTAGTTCGCCAGTTAATAGTTTGCGCAACGTTGTTGCCATTGCTACAGGCATCG
TGGTGTCACGCTCGTCGTTTGGTATGGCTTCATTCAGCTCCGGTTCCCAACGATCAAGGCGAGTTACATG
ATCCCCCATGTTGTGCAAAAAAGCGGTTAGCTCCTTCGGTCCTCCGATCGTTGTCAGAAGTAAGTTGGCC
GCAGTGTTATCACTCATGGTTATGGCAGCACTGCATAATTCTCTTACTGTCATGCCATCCGTAAGATGCT
TTTCTGTGACTGGTGAGTACTCAACCAAGTCATTCTGAGAATAGTGTATGCGGCGACCGAGTTGCTCTTG
CCCGGCGTCAATACGGGATAATACCGCGCCACATAGCAGAACTTTAAAAGTGCTCATCATTGGAAAACGT
TCTTCGGGGCGAAAACTCTCAAGGATCTTACCGCTGTTGAGATCCAGTTCGATGTAACCCACTCGTGCAC
CCAACTGATCTTCAGCATCTTTTACTTTCACCAGCGTTTCTGGGTGAGCAAAAACAGGAAGGCAAAATGC
CGCAAAAAAGGGAATAAGGGCGACACGGAAATGTTGAATACTCATACTCTTCCTTTTTCAATATTATTGA
AGCATTTATCAGGGTTATTGTCTCATGAGCGGATACATATTTGAATGTATTTAGAAAAATAAACAAATAG
GGGTTCCGCGCACATTTCCCCGAAAAGTGCCACCTG
[124 nt withheld, positions 6757-6880]
C
[91 nt withheld, positions 6882-6972]
A
[49 nt withheld, positions 6974-7022]
CCTTTGACGTTGGAGTCCACGTTCTTT
[37 nt withheld, positions 7050-7086]
ACCCTATCTCGGTCTATTCTTTTGATTTATAAGGGATTTTGCCGATTTCGGCCTATTGGTTAAAAAATGA
GCTGATTTAACAAAAATTTAACGCGAATTTTAACAAAATATTAACGCTTACAATTTGC
Features (pLannotate 1.2.2; 19 found; start..end, strand, type, name):
      3..70      -  CDS            lacZα (fragment): LacZα fragment of β-galactosidase; lacZ fragment
    129..177     +  polyA_signal   poly(A) signal: synthetic polyadenylation signal
    191..282     +  misc_feature   pause site: RNA polymerase II transcriptional pause signal from the human α2 globin gene
    519..557     +  promoter       minimal CMV promoter: human cytomegalovirus (CMV) immediate early promoter
    595..613     +  promoter       T7 promoter: promoter for bacteriophage T7 RNA polymerase
    622..677     -  misc_feature   MCS (fragment): pBluescript multiple cloning site
    823..2004    +  CDS            p53: human tumor suppressor protein that is often mutated in cancers; Homo sapiens TP53; responds to cellular stresses to regulate the expression of target genes
   2510..2569    -  misc_feature   MCS (fragment): pBluescript multiple cloning site
   2582..2600    -  promoter       T3 promoter: promoter for bacteriophage T3 RNA polymerase
   2644..2765    -  polyA_signal   SV40 poly(A) signal: SV40 polyadenylation signal
   2788..2856    -  CDS            large T antigen (fragment): large T antigen from SV40 (simian virus 40)
   2906..3388    +  promoter       PGK promoter: mouse phosphoglycerate kinase 1 promoter
   3402..4205    +  CDS            NeoR/KanR: aminoglycoside phosphotransferase from Tn5; aph(3')-II (or nptII); confers resistance to neomycin, kanamycin, and G418 (Geneticin®)
   4219..4680    +  polyA_signal   PGK poly(A) signal: mouse phosphoglycerate kinase 1 polyadenylation signal
   4694..4826    +  CDS            TcR (fragment): tetracycline efflux protein; tet; confers resistance to tetracycline
   5006..5594    -  rep_origin     ori: high-copy-number ColE1/pMB1/pBR322/pUC origin of replication
   5765..6625    -  CDS            AmpR: β-lactamase; bla; confers resistance to ampicillin, carbenicillin, and related antibiotics
   6626..6730    -  promoter       AmpR promoter: bla
   6757..7185    +  rep_origin     f1 ori (sequence partly withheld): f1 bacteriophage origin of replication; arrow indicates direction of (+) strand synthesis
