[The description below was written by a language model from this plasmid's Addgene catalogue record and pLannotate feature annotations shown in this document.]
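Description:
pGLS3-5xHRE-p53(K120R/K164R) is a mammalian expression plasmid built on the pGL3-Basic reporter backbone, in which the luciferase gene has been replaced by human TP53 and a neomycin resistance cassette has been inserted at the BamHI site. It is propagated in E. coli through a high-copy ColE1/pUC-type origin with ampicillin selection (AmpR under its own bla promoter), and it also carries an f1 origin. The upstream synthetic poly(A) signal and the α2-globin RNA polymerase II pause site are standard pGL3 elements that limit read-through transcription from the backbone into the regulated cassette. This matters for keeping basal expression low.

The payload is a hypoxia-inducible p53 cassette. Five repeats of the hypoxia response element from VEGF sit upstream of a minimal promoter, so transcription should depend largely on HIF binding under low oxygen. The catalogue lists this promoter as the E1B minimal promoter, whereas the automated annotation labels a short element in that position as a minimal CMV promoter. The HRE repeats themselves are not annotated, and although they are entered in the tag field they are regulatory DNA rather than a protein fusion. The p53 coding sequence carries K120R and K164R substitutions. It is flanked by T7 and T3 promoters and pBluescript polylinker fragments, apparently remnants of subcloning. An SV40 poly(A) signal lies downstream but is annotated on the opposite strand. A mouse PGK promoter driving NeoR with a PGK poly(A) allows G418 selection of stable transfectants. The construct is intended for expressing mutant p53 specifically under hypoxia, and the associated work examines hypoxia-induced p53 in apoptosis and radiosensitivity.
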