Addgene plasmid #72556: pGLS3-5xHRE-p53(K120R/K164R)
Purpose: Hypoxia induced mutant p53. Contains the HRE from VEGF sequence (5 repeats) upstream of p53 K120R/K164R.
Depositing lab: Ester Hammond. Depositing organization: University of Oxford. Publication: Hypoxia-induced p53 modulates both apoptosis and radiosensitivity via AKT. Leszczynska KB, Foskolou IP, Abraham AG, Anbalagan S, Tellier C, Haider S, Span PN, O'Neill EE, Buffa FM, Hammond EM. J Clin Invest. 2015 Jun;125(6):2385-98. doi: 10.1172/JCI80402. Epub 2015 May 11. PubMed 25961455.
Backbone
  Vector backbone: pGL3-Basic
  Backbone manufacturer: Promega
  Modifications to backbone: p53 was cloned so that it replaced luciferase. Neo cassette was inserted into BamHI site.
  Vector type: Mammalian Expression
  Selectable markers: Neomycin (select with G418)
Growth in bacteria
  Bacterial resistance: Ampicillin, 100 μg/mL
  Growth temperature: 37°C
  Growth strain: DH5alpha
  Copy number: Unknown
Gene/Insert
  Gene/Insert name: p53
  Species: H. sapiens (human)
  Mutation: K120R/K164R
  Entrez Gene: TP53 (a.k.a. BCC7, BMFS5, LFS1, P53, TRP53)
  Promoter: E1B minimal promoter
  Tag / fusion protein: 5XHRE (N terminal on insert)
  Cloning method: Restriction Enzyme; 5′ cloning site KpnI (not destroyed); 3′ cloning site BamHI (not destroyed)
  Sequencing primers: 5′ E1B F: 5’-agatctggtaggcgtgtacgg-3’; 3′ pGLS3 R: 5’-gtatcttatcatgtctgctcg-3’
Terms and licenses: Academic/Nonprofit Terms; Industry Terms: Not Available to Industry
How to cite: pGLS3-5xHRE-p53(K120R/K164R) was a gift from Ester Hammond (Addgene plasmid # 72556 ; http://n2t.net/addgene:72556 ; RRID:Addgene_72556)
